>Addgene plasmid #47349 | pCDNA3-HA/Bmal W427A | addgene partial sequence | sequence record 69255 | cmv-fwd
ACTAGAGAACCCACTGCTTACTGGCTTATCGAAATTAATACGACTCACTATAGGGAGACCCAAGCTTCGA
TCGTCGACATGTACCCATACGATGTTCCAGATTACGCTTCTAGAGGATCCGCGGACCAGAGAATGGACAT
TTCCTCAACCATCAGCGACTTCATGTCTCCGGGCCCCACCGACCTACTCTCCGGTTCCCTGGGCACCAGT
GGTGTGGACTGCAATCGCAAGAGGAAAGGCAGTGCCACTGACTACCAAGAAAGTATGGACACAGACAAAG
ATGACCCTCATGGAAGGTTAGAATATGCAGAACACCAAGGAAGGATCAAGAATGCAAGGGAGGCCCACAG
TCAGATTGAAAAGAGGCGTCGGGACAAAATGAACAGTTTCATTGATGAATTGGCTTCTTTGGTACCAACA
TGCAATGCAATGTCCAGGAAGTTAGATAAACTCACCGTGCTAAGGATGGCTGTTCAGCACATGAAAACTT
TGAGAGGTGCCACCAACCCATACACAGAAGCAAACTACAAGCCAACATTTCTATCAGATGACGAACTGAA
ACACCTAATTCTCAGGGCAGCAGATGGATTTTTGTTTGTCGTAGGATGTGACCGAGGGAAGATCCTCTTT
GTCTCCGAGTCTGTCTTCAAGATCCTCAATTATAGCCAGAATGACCTTATTGGCCAGAGCTTGTTTGACT
ACCTGCATCCAAAAGATATTGCCAAAGTTAAGGAACAGCTATCTTCCTCGGACACTGCGCCCCGGGAGCG
ACTCATTGATGCCAAGACTGGACTTCCGGTTAAAACGGATATAACCCCTGGGCCCTCCCGGCTATGCTCT
GGAGCCCGCCGCTCTTTCTTCTGTA
