>Addgene plasmid #47349 | pCDNA3-HA/Bmal W427A | addgene partial sequence | sequence record 70371 | BGH-rev 5'-TAGAAGGCACAGTCGAGG-3'
TCTAGATGCATGCTCGACCTACAGCGGCCATGGCAAGTCACTAAAGTCAACGGGGCCACCCAGCCCCGCA
TCTGCTTCCAAGAGGCTCATGATGACAGCCATTGCTGCCTCATCGTTACTGGGACTACTTGATCCTTGGT
CGTTATCTATCATATCGATGCCTATGTGGGGGTTCTCACCAAGAATAGAAGAACTATCAGAATAGGGATA
CCCTGGGGTCTCCTGAGCCTGCCCTGGTAATAGTCCAGTGGAAGGAATGTCTGGAGTCCCTCCATTTAGA
ATCTTCTTGCCTCCTGGAGAAGAGGCATCAGGGGGAGGCGTACTTGTGATGTTCAGCGGGCTGGAGCCAC
AGCTGGAAGGCGATGACCCTCTTATCCTGTGGATTTCCATGATTTCCTCGGCAATCATTCGACCTATTTT
TCCTGCTCCGGCTCTGGTTCCCCCTGGAATGCCTGGAACAGTGGGATGAGTCCTCTTTGGGCCACCTTCT
CCAGAGGGCAGCATGCTGTCCATGCTGTGGGGGGGTGCTGTTAGCTGCGGGAAGGTTGGGTCCCCGCCTT
CCAGGACATTGGCTAAAACAACAGTGTTGGTTGAGACAATGTATTCAACTTCCTTGGTCGCCGGGTTCAT
GAAACTGAACCATCGACTTCGTAGCGTGATAAAAGAACCATCTTTGATCTTAAACTTATAGCAATTAGTT
GTGATCTTTTCTCTTGTCTGTAAAACTTGCCTGTGACATTCTGCGAGGTGTCCTATGTCGTCTTGATGAA
AATACTCATAACATGATGTACCTAGAAGTTCCTGTGGTAGATACGCCAAAATAGCTGTCGCCCTCTGATC
TACAAAAACAAATTTCCCATCTATTGCGTGTCGAGAAACGTACTCCATAGATTTCACCCGTATTTCCCCG
TTCGCTGGTTGTGGAACCATGTGCGA
