[The description below was written by a language model from this plasmid's Addgene catalogue record.]
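Description:
pCDNA3-HA/Bmal W427A is a mammalian expression plasmid built on the pcDNA3.1 backbone that encodes mouse BMAL1 (Bmal1, also known as Arntl or MOP3) carrying a single tryptophan-to-alanine substitution at residue 427. The coding sequence is placed under the CMV promoter, which gives strong constitutive transcription in most transfected mammalian cell lines, and the protein carries an N-terminal HA epitope tag so that it can be detected or immunoprecipitated with anti-HA antibodies independently of endogenous BMAL1. The plasmid is propagated in standard E. coli cloning strains under ampicillin selection. The record lists copy number as unknown, does not identify the restriction sites used for cloning, and includes no feature table, so other backbone elements such as the polyadenylation signal or any mammalian selection marker cannot be confirmed from it.

According to the record, the mutation was introduced into an existing HA-tagged Bmal expression plasmid. BMAL1 is a bHLH-PAS transcription factor that heterodimerizes with CLOCK to form the core activator of the mammalian circadian clock, and this construct is associated with a structural study of the CLOCK:BMAL1 heterodimer. The record does not spell out what the W427A change is meant to test, but a point mutant of this kind is typically used alongside the wild-type plasmid in transfected cells to probe how an individual residue contributes to BMAL1 function, for example in partner binding by co-immunoprecipitation or in transcriptional activation by reporter assays.
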