Addgene plasmid #47349: pCDNA3-HA/Bmal W427A
Purpose: PcHA-Bmal backbone used for the above mutation. Ref.Genes & Dev 17:1921-1932 2003
Depositing lab: Joseph Takahashi. Depositing organization: University of Texas Southwestern Medical Center. Publication: Crystal structure of the heterodimeric CLOCK:BMAL1 transcriptional activator complex. Huang N, Chelliah Y, Shan Y, Taylor CA, Yoo SH, Partch C, Green CB, Zhang H, Takahashi JS. Science. 2012 Jul 13;337(6091):189-94. doi: 10.1126/science.1222804. Epub 2012 May 31. PubMed 22653727.
Backbone
  Vector backbone: pcDNA3.1
  Vector type: Mammalian Expression
Growth in bacteria
  Bacterial resistance: Ampicillin, 100 μg/mL
  Growth temperature: 37°C
  Growth strain: DH5alpha
  Copy number: Unknown
Gene/Insert
  Gene/Insert name: BMAL
  Species: M. musculus (mouse)
  Mutation: W427A
  Entrez Gene: Bmal1 (a.k.a. Arnt3, Arntl, BMAL1b, MOP3, bHLHe5, bmal1b')
  Promoter: CMV
  Tag / fusion protein: Ha (N terminal on insert)
  Cloning method: Restriction Enzyme; 5′ cloning site unknown (unknown if destroyed); 3′ cloning site Unknown (unknown if destroyed)
  Sequencing primers: 5′ CMV-F
Terms and licenses: Academic/Nonprofit Terms; Industry Terms: Not Available to Industry
How to cite: pCDNA3-HA/Bmal W427A was a gift from Joseph Takahashi (Addgene plasmid # 47349 ; http://n2t.net/addgene:47349 ; RRID:Addgene_47349)
